>Addgene plasmid #178050 | GFP-Tollip | addgene full sequence | sequence record 350115 | Addgene NGS Result
TGAACTTCAAGATCCGCCACAACATCGAGGACGGCAGCGTGCAGCTCGCCGACCACTACCAGCAGAACAC
CCCCATCGGCGACGGCCCCGTGCTGCTGCCCGACAACCACTACCTGAGCACCCAGTCCGCCCTGAGCAAA
GACCCCAACGAGAAGCGCGATCACATGGTCCTGCTGGAGTTCGTGACCGCCGCCGGGATCACTCTCGGCA
TGGACGAGCTGTACAAGTACTCAGATCTCGAGCTCAAGCTTACCATGGCGACCACCGTCAGCACTCAGCG
CGGGCCGGTGTACATCGGTGAGCTCCCGCAGGACTTCCTCCGCATCACGCCCACACAGCAGCAGCGGCAG
GTCCAGCTGGACGCCCAGGCGGCCCAGCAGCTGCAGTACGGAGGCGCAGTGGGCACCGTGGGCCGACTGA
ACATCACGGTGGTACAGGCAAAGTTGGCCAAGAATTACGGCATGACCCGCATGGACCCCTACTGCCGACT
GCGCCTGGGCTACGCGGTGTACGAGACGCCCACGGCACACAATGGCGCCAAGAATCCCCGCTGGAATAAG
GTCATCCACTGCACGGTGCCCCCAGGCGTGGACTCTTTCTATCTCGAGATCTTCGATGAGAGAGCCTTCT
CCATGGACGACCGCATTGCCTGGACCCACATCACCATCCCAGAGTCCCTGAGGCAGGGCAAGGTGGAGGA
CAAGTGGTACAGCCTGAGCGGGAGGCAGGGGGACGACAAGGAGGGCATGATCAACCTCGTCATGTCCTAC
GCGCTGCTTCCAGCTGCCATGGTGATGCCACCCCAGCCCGTGGTCCTGATGCCAACAGTGTACCAGCAGG
GCGTTGGCTATGTGCCCATCACAGGGATGCCCGCTGTCTGTAGCCCCGGCATGGTGCCCGTGGCCCTGCC
CCCGGCCGCCGTGAACGCCCAGCCCCGCTGTAGCGAGGAGGACCTGAAAGCCATCCAGGACATGTTCCCC
AACATGGACCAGGAGGTGATCCGCTCCGTGCTGGAAGCCCAGCGAGGGAACAAGGATGCCGCCATCAACT
CCCTGCTGCAGATGGGGGAGGAGCCATAGGAATTCTGCAGTCGACGGTACCGCGGGCCCGGGATCCACCG
GATCTAGATAACTGATCATAATCAGCCATACCACATTTGTAGAGGTTTTACTTGCTTTAAAAAACCTCCC
ACACCTCCCCCTGAACCTGAAACATAAAATGAATGCAATTGTTGTTGTTAACTTGTTTATTGCAGCTTAT
AATGGTTACAAATAAAGCAATAGCATCACAAATTTCACAAATAAAGCATTTTTTTCACTGCATTCTAGTT
GTGGTTTGTCCAAACTCATCAATGTATCTTAACGCGTAAATTGTAAGCGTTAATATTTTGTTAAAATTCG
CGTTAAATTTTTGTTAAATCAGCTCATTTTTTAACCAATAGGCCGAAATCGGCAAAATCCCTTATAAATC
AAAAGAATAGACCGAGATAGGGT
[37 nt withheld, positions 1494-1530]
AAAGAACGTGGACTCCAACGTCAAAGG
[49 nt withheld, positions 1558-1606]
T
[91 nt withheld, positions 1608-1698]
G
[124 nt withheld, positions 1700-1823]
CAGGTGGCACTTTTCGGGGAAATGTGCGCGGAACCCCTATTTGTTTATTTTTCTAAATACATTCAAATAT
GTATCCGCTCATGAGACAATAACCCTGATAAATGCTTCAATAATATTGAAAAAGGAAGAGTCCTGAGGCG
GAAAGAACCAGCTGTGGAATGTGTGTCAGTTAGGGTGTGGAAAGTCCCCAGGCTCCCCAGCAGGCAGAAG
TATGCAAAGCATGCATCTCAATTAGTCAGCAACCAGGTGTGGAAAGTCCCCAGGCTCCCCAGCAGGCAGA
AGTATGCAAAGCATGCATCTCAATTAGTCAGCAACCATAGTCCCGCCCCTAACTCCGCCCATCCCGCCCC
TAACTCCGCCCAGTTCCGCCCATTCTCCGCCCCATGGCTGACTAATTTTTTTTATTTATGCAGAGGCCGA
GGCCGCCTCGGCCTCTGAGCTATTCCAGAAGTAGTGAGGAGGCTTTTTTGGAGGCCTAGGCTTTTGCAAA
GATCGATCAAGAGACAGGATGAGGATCGTTTCGCATGATTGAACAAGATGGATTGCACGCAGGTTCTCCG
GCCGCTTGGGTGGAGAGGCTATTCGGCTATGACTGGGCACAACAGACAATCGGCTGCTCTGATGCCGCCG
TGTTCCGGCTGTCAGCGCAGGGGCGCCCGGTTCTTTTTGTCAAGACCGACCTGTCCGGTGCCCTGAATGA
ACTGCAAGACGAGGCAGCGCGGCTATCGTGGCTGGCCACGACGGGCGTTCCTTGCGCAGCTGTGCTCGAC
GTTGTCACTGAAGCGGGAAGGGACTGGCTGCTATTGGGCGAAGTGCCGGGGCAGGATCTCCTGTCATCTC
ACCTTGCTCCTGCCGAGAAAGTATCCATCATGGCTGATGCAATGCGGCGGCTGCATACGCTTGATCCGGC
TACCTGCCCATTCGACCACCAAGCGAAACATCGCATCGAGCGAGCACGTACTCGGATGGAAGCCGGTCTT
GTCGATCAGGATGATCTGGACGAAGAGCATCAGGGGCTCGCGCCAGCCGAACTGTTCGCCAGGCTCAAGG
CGAGCATGCCCGACGGCGAGGATCTCGTCGTGACCCATGGCGATGCCTGCTTGCCGAATATCATGGTGGA
AAATGGCCGCTTTTCTGGATTCATCGACTGTGGCCGGCTGGGTGTGGCGGACCGCTATCAGGACATAGCG
TTGGCTACCCGTGATATTGCTGAAGAGCTTGGCGGCGAATGGGCTGACCGCTTCCTCGTGCTTTACGGTA
TCGCCGCTCCCGATTCGCAGCGCATCGCCTTCTATCGCCTTCTTGACGAGTTCTTCTGAGCGGGACTCTG
GGGTTCGAAATGACCGACCAAGCGACGCCCAACCTGCCATCACGAGATTTCGATTCCACCGCCGCCTTCT
ATGAAAGGTTGGGCTTCGGAATCGTTTTCCGGGACGCCGGCTGGATGATCCTCCAGCGCGGGGATCTCAT
GCTGGAGTTCTTCGCCCACCCTAGGGGGAGGCTAACTGAAACACGGAAGGAGACAATACCGGAAGGAACC
CGCGCTATGACGGCAATAAAAAGACAGAATAAAACGCACGGTGTTGGGTCGTTTGTTCATAAACGCGGGG
TTCGGTCCCAGGGCTGGCACTCTGTCGATACCCCACCGAGACCCCATTGGGGCCAATACGCCCGCGTTTC
TTCCTTTTCCCCACCCCACCCCCCAAGTTCGGGTGAAGGCCCAGGGCTCGCAGCCAACGTCGGGGCGGCA
GGCCCTGCCATAGCCTCAGGTTACTCATATATACTTTAGATTGATTTAAAACTTCATTTTTAATTTAAAA
GGATCTAGGTGAAGATCCTTTTTGATAATCTCATGACCAAAATCCCTTAACGTGAGTTTTCGTTCCACTG
AGCGTCAGACCCCGTAGAAAAGATCAAAGGATCTTCTTGAGATCCTTTTTTTCTGCGCGTAATCTGCTGC
TTGCAAACAAAAAAACCACCGCTACCAGCGGTGGTTTGTTTGCCGGATCAAGAGCTACCAACTCTTTTTC
CGAAGGTAACTGGCTTCAGCAGAGCGCAGATACCAAATACTGTTCTTCTAGTGTAGCCGTAGTTAGGCCA
CCACTTCAAGAACTCTGTAGCACCGCCTACATACCTCGCTCTGCTAATCCTGTTACCAGTGGCTGCTGCC
AGTGGCGATAAGTCGTGTCTTACCGGGTTGGACTCAAGACGATAGTTACCGGATAAGGCGCAGCGGTCGG
GCTGAACGGGGGGTTCGTGCACACAGCCCAGCTTGGAGCGAACGACCTACACCGAACTGAGATACCTACA
GCGTGAGCTATGAGAAAGCGCCACGCTTCCCGAAGGGAGAAAGGCGGACAGGTATCCGGTAAGCGGCAGG
GTCGGAACAGGAGAGCGCACGAGGGAGCTTCCAGGGGGAAACGCCTGGTATCTTTATAGTCCTGTCGGGT
TTCGCCACCTCTGACTTGAGCGTCGATTTTTGTGATGCTCGTCAGGGGGGCGGAGCCTATGGAAAAACGC
CAGCAACGCGGCCTTTTTACGGTTCCTGGCCTTTTGCTGGCCTTTTGCTCACATGTTCTTTCCTGCGTTA
TCCCCTGATTCTGTGGATAACCGTATTACCGCCATGCATTAGTTATTAATAGTAATCAATTACGGGGTCA
TTAGTTCATAGCCCATATATGGAGTTCCGCGTTACATAACTTACGGTAAATGGCCCGCCTGGCTGACCGC
CCAACGACCCCCGCCCATTGACGTCAATAATGACGTATGTTCCCATAGTAACGCCAATAGGGACTTTCCA
TTGACGTCAATGGGTGGAGTATTTACGGTAAACTGCCCACTTGGCAGTACATCAAGTGTATCATATGCCA
AGTACGCCCCCTATTGACGTCAATGACGGTAAATGGCCCGCCTGGCATTATGCCCAGTACATGACCTTAT
GGGACTTTCCTACTTGGCAGTACATCTACGTATTAGTCATCGCTATTACCATGGTGATGCGGTTTTGGCA
GTACATCAATGGGCGTGGATAGCGGTTTGACTCACGGGGATTTCCAAGTCTCCACCCCATTGACGTCAAT
GGGAGTTTGTTTTGGCACCAAAATCAACGGGACTTTCCAAAATGTCGTAACAACTCCGCCCCATTGACGC
AAATGGGCGGTAGGCGTGTACGGTGGGAGGTCTATATAAGCAGAGCTGGTTTAGTGAACCGTCAGATCCG
CTAGCGCTACCGGTCGCCACCATGGTGAGCAAGGGCGAGGAGCTGTTCACCGGGGTGGTGCCCATCCTGG
TCGAGCTGGACGGCGACGTAAACGGCCACAAGTTCAGCGTGTCCGGCGAGGGCGAGGGCGATGCCACCTA
CGGCAAGCTGACCCTGAAGTTCATCTGCACCACCGGCAAGCTGCCCGTGCCCTGGCCCACCCTCGTGACC
ACCCTGACCTACGGCGTGCAGTGCTTCAGCCGCTACCCCGACCACATGAAGCAGCACGACTTCTTCAAGT
CCGCCATGCCCGAAGGCTACGTCCAGGAGCGCACCATCTTCTTCAAGGACGACGGCAACTACAAGACCCG
CGCCGAGGTGAAGTTCGAGGGCGACACCCTGGTGAACCGCATCGAGCTGAAGGGCATCGACTTCAAGGAG
GACGGCAACATCCTGGGGCACAAGCTGGAGTACAACTACAACAGCCACAACGTCTATATCATGGCCGACA
AGCAGAAGAACGGCATCAAGG
Features (pLannotate 1.2.2; 16 found; start..end, strand, type, name):
    229..251     +  misc_feature   MCS (fragment): multiple cloning site
    255..1076    +  CDS            TOLLIP: TOLIP_HUMAN - Experimental evidence at protein level: Swiss-Prot protein existence level 1. Component of the signaling pathway of IL-1 and Toll-like receptors. Inhibits cell activation by microbial products. Recruits IRAK1 to the IL-1 receptor complex. Inhibits IRAK1 phosphorylation and kinase activity (PubMed:11751856). Connects the ubiquitin pathway to autophagy by functioning as a ubiquitin-ATG8 family adapter and thus mediating autophagic clearance of ubiquitin conjugates. The TOLLIP- dependent selective autophagy pathway plays an important role in clearance of cytotoxic polyQ proteins agg
   1080..1116    +  misc_feature   MCS (fragment): multiple cloning site
   1133..1217    +  CDS            large T antigen (fragment): large T antigen from SV40 (simian virus 40)
   1240..1361    +  polyA_signal   SV40 poly(A) signal: SV40 polyadenylation signal
   1395..1823    -  rep_origin     f1 ori (sequence partly withheld): f1 bacteriophage origin of replication; arrow indicates direction of (+) strand synthesis
   1850..1954    +  promoter       AmpR promoter: bla
   1956..2313    +  promoter       SV40 promoter: SV40 enhancer and early promoter
   2348..3142    +  CDS            NeoR/KanR: aminoglycoside phosphotransferase from Tn5; aph(3')-II (or nptII); confers resistance to neomycin, kanamycin, and G418 (Geneticin®)
   3163..3315    +  CDS            ble (fragment): BLE_KLEPN - Experimental evidence at protein level: Swiss-Prot protein existence level 1. Binding protein with a strong affinity to the bleomycin family of antibiotics. Binds to CL990; an antimitotic-antibiotic compound. From Klebsiella pneumoniae.
   3374..3421    +  polyA_signal   HSV TK poly(A) signal: herpes simplex virus thymidine kinase polyadenylation signal (Cole and Stacy, 1985)
   3512..3528    -  polyA_signal   bGH poly(A) signal (fragment): bovine growth hormone polyadenylation signal
   3750..4338    +  rep_origin     ori: high-copy-number ColE1/pMB1/pBR322/pUC origin of replication
   4513..4816    +  enhancer       CMV enhancer: human cytomegalovirus immediate early enhancer
   4817..5020    +  promoter       CMV promoter: human cytomegalovirus (CMV) immediate early promoter
   5065..227     +  CDS            EGFP (across the origin): EGFP is a basic (constitutively fluorescent) green fluorescent protein published in 1996, derived from Aequorea victoria. It is reported to be a rapidly-maturing weak dimer with moderate acid sensitivity.
