[The description below was written by a language model from this plasmid's Addgene catalogue record and pLannotate feature annotations shown in this document.]
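Description:
GFP-Tollip is a mammalian expression plasmid built on the Clontech pEGFP-C3 backbone, carrying the human Toll-interacting protein (TOLLIP, also called IL-1RAcPIP) cDNA fused to the C-terminus of EGFP. The roughly 825 bp insert was cloned between the HindIII and EcoRI sites of the multiple cloning site, both of which were retained. The feature table shows the EGFP coding sequence running directly into a short MCS fragment and then the TOLLIP open reading frame. Transcription of the fusion is driven by the human cytomegalovirus immediate early enhancer and promoter and terminated by the SV40 polyadenylation signal, giving strong constitutive expression in most mammalian cell lines.

The plasmid replicates in E. coli at high copy from a ColE1/pUC-type origin and also carries an f1 phage origin for single-stranded DNA production. A single NeoR/KanR (Tn5 aminoglycoside phosphotransferase) gene provides both selections. A bacterial promoter upstream gives kanamycin resistance in bacteria, while the SV40 enhancer/early promoter and the HSV TK polyadenylation signal allow G418 selection of stably transfected mammalian cells. The short large T antigen, ble and bGH poly(A) hits in the annotation are small fragments that are probably backbone remnants or spurious matches rather than functional elements. The sequenced record is 5,554 nt, slightly longer than the catalogue total of 5,525 bp.

TOLLIP is an adaptor in IL-1 and Toll-like receptor signalling that also links ubiquitin conjugates to autophagy. The stated purpose of the construct is expression and live or fixed-cell localisation of tagged Tollip in mammalian cells, and the associated study concerned Parkin-dependent trafficking of mitochondrial-derived vesicles.
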