Addgene plasmid #178050: GFP-Tollip
Purpose: GFP fused to human Tollip cDNA. Localisation and expression in mammalian cells.
Depositing lab: David Tumbarello. Publication: Tollip coordinates Parkin-dependent trafficking of mitochondrial-derived vesicles. Ryan TA, Phillips EO, Collier CL, Jb Robinson A, Routledge D, Wood RE, Assar EA, Tumbarello DA. EMBO J. 2020 Jun 2;39(11):e102539. doi: 10.15252/embj.2019102539. Epub 2020 Apr 20. PubMed 32311122.
Backbone
  Vector backbone: pEGFPc3
  Backbone manufacturer: Clontech
  Backbone size w/o insert (bp): 4700
  Total vector size (bp): 5525
  Vector type: Mammalian Expression
  Selectable markers: Neomycin (select with G418)
Growth in bacteria
  Bacterial resistance: Kanamycin, 50 μg/mL
  Growth temperature: 37°C
  Growth strain: DH5alpha
  Copy number: High Copy
Gene/Insert
  Gene/Insert name: Toll-Interacting Protein (alt name: IL-1RAcPIP)
  Species: H. sapiens (human)
  Insert size (bp): 825
  GenBank ID: NM_019009.4
  Entrez Gene: TOLLIP (a.k.a. IL-1RAcPIP)
  Promoter: CMV
  Tag / fusion protein: GFP (N terminal on backbone)
  Cloning method: Restriction Enzyme; 5′ cloning site HindIII (not destroyed); 3′ cloning site EcoRI (not destroyed)
  Sequencing primers: 5′ GFP FWD
Terms and licenses: Academic/Nonprofit Terms; Industry Terms: Not Available to Industry
How to cite: GFP-Tollip was a gift from David Tumbarello (Addgene plasmid # 178050 ; http://n2t.net/addgene:178050 ; RRID:Addgene_178050)
